>Addgene plasmid #119711 | FB026 | addgene full sequence | sequence record 236966 | Addgene NGS Result
CCCGACAACCACTACCTGAGCTACCAGTCCGCCCTGAGCAAAGACCCCAACGAGAAGCGCGATCACATGG
TCCTGCTGGAGTTCGTGACCGCCGCCGGGATCACTCTCGGCATGGACGAGCTCTACAAGTCAGTCATGAG
CTGAGCTTACTTAACGTTACTGAAATCATCAAACAGCTTGACGAATCTGGATATAAGATCGTTGGTGTCG
ATGTCAGCTCCGGAGTTGAGACAAATGGTGTTCAGGATCTCGATAAGATACGTTCATTTGTCCAAGCAGC
AAAGAGTGCCTTCTAGTGATTTAATAGCTCCATGTCAACAAGAATAAAACGCGTTTCGGGTTTACCTCTT
CCAGATACAGCTCATCTGCAATGCATCGACCGTCTGAGACATGCGCTCTCCTGAGACGGATCCGTTATGT
TTACACCACAATATATCCTGCCACCAGCCAGCCAACAGCTCCCCGACCGGCAGCTCGGCACAAAATCACC
ACTCGATACAGGCAGCCCATCAGTCCGGGACGGCGTCAGCGGGAGAGCCGTTGTAAGGCGGCAGACTTTG
CTCATGTTACCGATGCTATTCGGAAGAACGGCAACTAAGCTGCCGGGTTTGAAACACGGATGATCTCGCG
GAGGGTAGCATGTTGATTGTAACGATGACAGAGCGTTGCTGCCTGTGATCACCGCGGTTTCAAAATCGGC
TCCGTCGATACTATGTTATACGCCAACTTTGAAAACAACTTTGAAAAAGCTGTTTTCTGGTATTTAAGGT
TTTAGAATGCAAGGAACAGTGAATTGGAGTTCGTCTTGTTATAATTAGCTTCTTGGGGTATCTTTAAATA
CTGTAGAAAAGAGGAAGGAAATAATAAGTTCTGTTATGAGCCATATTCAACGGGAAACGTCTTGCTCAAG
GCCGCGATTAAATTCCAACATGGATGCTGATTTATATGGGTATAAATGGGCTCGCGATAATGTCGGGCAA
TCAGGTGCGACAATCTACCGATTGTATGGGAAGCCCGATGCGCCAGAGTTGTTTCTGAAACATGGCAAAG
GTAGCGTTGCCAATGATGTTACAGATGAGATGGTCAGACTAAACTGGCTGACGGAATTTATGCCTCTTCC
GACCATCAAGCATTTTATCCGTACTCCTGATGATGCATGGTTACTCACCACTGCGATCCCAGGGAAAACA
GCATTCCAGGTATTAGAAGAATATCCTGATTCAGGTGAAAATATTGTTGATGCGCTGGCAGTGTTCCTGC
GCCGGTTGCATTCGATTCCTGTTTGTAATTGTCCTTTTAACAGCGATCGCGTATTTCGACTCGCTCAGGC
GCAATCACGAATGAATAACGGTTTGGTTGATGCGAGTGATTTTGATGACGAGCGTAATGGCTGGCCTGTT
GAACAAGTCTGGAAAGAAATGCATAAACTTTTGCCATTCTCACCGGATTCAGTCGTCACTCATGGTGATT
TCTCACTTGATAACCTTATTTTTGACGAGGGGAAATTAATAGGTTGTATTGATGTTGGACGAGTCGGAAT
CGCAGACCGATACCAGGATCTTGCCATCCTATGGAACTGCCTCGGTGAGTTTTCTCCTTCATTACAGAAA
CGGCTTTTTCAAAAATATGGTATTGATAATCCTGATATGAATAAATTGCAGTTTCATTTGATGCTCGATG
AGTTTTTCTAATCACCTAGAATGCATGACCAAAATCCCTTAACGTGAGTTTTCGTTCCACTGAGCGTCAG
ACCCCGTAGAAAAGATCAAAGGATCTTCTTGAGATCCTTTTTTTCTGCGCGTAATCTGCTGCTTGCAAAC
AAAAAAACCACCGCTACCAGCGGTGGTTTGTTTGCCGGATCAAGAGCTACCAACTCTTTTTCCGAAGGTA
ACTGGCTTCAGCAGAGCGCAGATACCAAATACTGTCCTTCTAGTGTAGCCGTAGTTAGGCCACCACTTCA
AGAACTCTGTAGCACCGCCTACATACCTCGCTCTGCTAATCCTGTTACCAGTGGCTGCTGCCAGTGGCGA
TAAGTCGTGTCTTACCGGGTTGGACTCAAGACGATAGTTACCGGATAAGGCGCAGCGGTCGGGCTGAACG
GGGGGTTCGTGCACACAGCCCAGCTTGGAGCGAACGACCTACACCGAACTGAGATACCTACAGCGTGAGC
TATGAGAAAGCGCCACGCTTCCCGAAGGGAGAAAGGCGGACAGGTATCCGGTAAGCGGCAGGGTCGGAAC
AGGAGAGCGCACGAGGGAGCTTCCAGGGGGAAACGCCTGGTATCTTTATAGTCCTGTCGGGTTTCGCCAC
CTCTGACTTGAGCGTCGATTTTTGTGATGCTCGTCAGGGGGGCGGAGCCTATGGAAAAACGCCAGCAACG
CGGCCTTTTTACGGTTCCTGGCCTTTTGCTGGCCTTTTGCTCACATGTTCTTTCCTGCGTTATCCCCTGA
TTCTGTGGATAACCGTATTACCGCCTTTGAGTGAGCTGATACCGCTCGCCGCAGCCGAACGACCGAGCGC
AGCGAGTCAGTGAGCGAGGAAGCGGAAGAGCGCCTGATGCGGTATTTTCTCCTTACGCATCTGTGCGGTA
TTTCACACCGCATATGGTGCACTCTCAGTACAATCTGCTCTGATGCCGCATAGTTAAGCCAGTATACACT
CCGCTATCGCTACGTGACTGGGTCATGGCTGCGCCCCGACACCCGCCAACACCCGCTGACGCGCCCTGAC
GGGCTTGTCTGCTCCCGGCATCCGCTTACAGACAAGCTGTGACCGTCACCGGGAGCTGCATGTGTCAGAG
GTTTTCACCGTCATCACCGAAACGCGCGAGGCAGGGTGCCTTGATGTGGGCGCCGGCGGTCGAGTGGCGA
CGGCGCGGCTTGTCCGCGCCCTGGTAGATTGCCTGGCCGTAGGCCAGCCATTTTTGAGCGGCCAGCGGCC
GCGATAGGCCGACGCGAAGCGGCGGGGCGTAGGGAGCGCAGCGACCGAAGGGTAGGCGCTTTTTGCAGCT
CTTCGGCTGTGCGCTGGCCAGACAGTTATGCACAGGCCAGGCGGGTTTTAAGAGTTTTAATAAGTTTTAA
AGAGTTTTAGGCGGAAAAATCGCCTTTTTTCTCTTTTATATCAGTCACTTACATGTGTGACCGGTTCCCA
ATGTACGGCTTTGGGTTCCCAATGTACGGGTTCCGGTTCCCAATGTACGGCTTTGGGTTCCCAATGTACG
TGCTATCCACAGGAAAGAGTCCTTTTCGACCTTTTTCCCCTGCTAGGGCAATTTGCCCTAGCATCTGCTC
CGTACATTAGGAACCGGCGGATGCTTCGCCCTCGATCAGGTTGCGGTAGCGCATGACTAGGATCGGGCCA
GCCTGCCCCGCCTCCTCCTTCAAATCGTACTCCGGCAGGTCATTTGACCCGATCAGCTTGCGCACGGTGA
AACAGAACTTCTTGAACTCTCCGGCGCTGCCACTGCGTTCGTAGATCGTCTTGAACAACCATCTGGCTTC
TGCCTTGCCTGCGGCGCGGCGTGCCAGGCGGTAGAGAAAACGGCCGATGCCGGGATCGATCAAAAAGTAA
TCGGGGTGAACCGTCAGCACGTCCGGGTTCTTGCCTTCTGTGATCTCGCGGTACATCCAATCAGCTAGCT
CGATCTCGATGTACTCCGGCCGCCCGGTTTCGCTCTTTACGATCTTGTAGCGGCTAATCAAGGCTTCACC
CTCGGATACCGTCACCAGGCGGCCGTTCTTGGCCTTCTTCGTACGCTGCATGGCAACGTGCGTGGTGTTT
AACCGAATGCAGGTTTCTACCAGGTCGTCTTTCTGCTTTCCGCCATCGGCTCGCCGGCAGAACTTGAGTA
CGTCCGCAACGTGTGGACGGAACACGCGGCCGGGCTTGTCTCCCTTCCCTTCCCGGTATCGGTTCATGGA
TTCGGTTAGATGGGAAACCGCCATCAGTACCAGGTCGTAATCCCACACACTGGCCATGCCGGCCGGCCCT
GCGGAAACCTCTACGTGCCCGTCTGGAAGCTCGTAGCGGATCACCTCGCCAGCTCGTCGGTCACGCTTCG
ACAGACGGAAAACGGCCACGTCCATGATGCTGCGACTATCGCGGGTGCCCACGTCATAGAGCATCGGAAC
GAAAAAATCTGGTTGCTCGTCGCCCTTGGGCGGCTTCCTAATCGACGGCGCACCGGCTGCCGGCGGTTGC
CGGGATTCTTTGCGGATTCGATCAGCGGCCGCTTGCCACGATTCACCGGGGCGTGCTTCTGCCTCGATGC
GTTGCCGCTGGGCGGCCTGCGCGGCCTTCAACTTCTCCACCAGGTCATCACCCAGCGCCGCGCCGATTTG
TACCGGGCCGGATGGTTTGCGACCGCTCACGCCGATTCCTCGGGCTTGGGGGTTCCAGTGCCATTGCAGG
GCCGGCAGGCAACCCAGCCGCTTACGCCTGGCCAACCGCCCGTTCCTCCACACATGGGGCATTCCACGGC
GTCGGTGCCTGGTTGTTCTTGATTTTCCATGCCGCCTCCTTTAGCCGCTAAAATTCATCTACTCATTTAT
TCATTTGCTCATTTACTCTGGTAGCTGCGCGATGTATTCAGATAGCAGCTCGGTAATGGTCTTGCCTTGG
CGTACCGCGTACATCTTCAGCTTGGTGTGATCCTCCGCCGGCAACTGAAAGTTGACCCGCTTCATGGCTG
GCGTGTCTGCCAGGCTGGCCAACGTTGCAGCCTTGCTGCTGCGTGCGCTCGGACGGCCGGCACTTAGCGT
GTTTGTGCTTTTGCTCATTTTCTCTTTACCTCATTAACTCAAATGAGTTTTGATTTAATTTCAGCGGCCA
GCGCCTGGACCTCGCGGGCAGCGTCGCCCTCGGGTTCTGATTCAAGAACGGTTGTGCCGGCGGCGGCAGT
GCCTGGGTAGCTCACGCGCTGCGTGATACGGGACTCAAGAATGGGCAGCTCGTACCCGGCCAGCGCCTCG
GCAACCTCACCGCCGATGCGCGTGCCTTTGATCGCCCGCGACACGACAAAGGCCGCTTGTAGCCTTCCAT
CCGTGACCTCAATGCGCTGCTTAACCAGCTCCACCAGGTCGGCGGTGGCCCATATGTCGTAAGGGCTTGG
CTGCACCGGAATCAGCACGAAGTCGGCTGCCTTGATCGCGGACACAGCCAAGTCCGCCGCCTGGGGCGCT
CCGTCGATCACTACGAAGTCGCGCCGGCCGATGGCCTTCACGTCGCGGTCAATCGTCGGGCGGTCGATGC
CGACAACGGTTAGCGGTTGATCTTCCCGCACGGCCGCCCAATCGCGGGCACTGCCCTGGGGATCGGAATC
GACTAACAGAACATCGGCCCCGGCGAGTTGCAGGGCGCGGGCTAGATGGGTTGCGATGGTCGTCTTGCCT
GACCCGCCTTTCTGGTTAAGTACAGCGATAACCTTCATGCGTTCCCCTTGCGTATTTGTTTATTTACTCA
TCGCATCATATACGCAGCGACCGCATGACGCAAGCTGTTTTACTCAAATACACATCACCTTTTTAGACGG
CGGCGCTCGGTTTCTTCAGCGGCCAAGCTGGCCGGCCAGGCCGCCAGCTTGGCATCAGACAAACCGGCCA
GGATTTCATGCAGCCGCACGGTTGAGAGGTGCGCGGGCGGCTCGAACACGTACCCGGCCGCGATCATCTC
CGCCTCGATCTCTTCGGTAATGAAAAACGGTTCGTCCTGGCCGTCCTGGTGCGGTTTCATGCTTGTTCCT
CTTGGCGTTCATTCTCGGCGGCCGCCAGGGCGTCGGCCTCGGTCAATGCGTCCTCACGGAAGGCACCGCG
CCGCCTGGCCTCGGTGGGCGTCACTTCCTCGCTGCGCTCAAGTGCGCGGTACAGGGTCGAGCGATGCACG
CCAAGCAGTGCAGCCGCCTCTTTCACGGTGCGGCCTTCCTGGTCGATCAGCTCGCGGGCGTGCGCGATCT
GTGCCGGGGTGAGGGTAGGGCGGGGGCCAAACTTCACGCCTCGGGCCTTGGCGGCCTCGCGCCCGCTCCG
GGTGCGGTCGATGATTAGGGAACGCTCGAACTCGGCAATGCCGGCGAACACGGTCAACACCATGCGGCCG
GCCGGCGTGGTGGTGTCGGCCCACGGCTCTGCCAGGCTACGCAGGCCCGCGCCGGCCTCCTGGATGCGCT
CGGCAATGTCCAGTAGGTCGCGGGTGCTGCGGGCCAGGCGGTCTAGCCTGGTCACTGTCACAACGTCGCC
AGGGCGTAGGTGGTCAAGCATCCTGGCCAGCTCCGGGCGGTCGCGCCTGGTGCCGGTGATCTTCTCGGAA
AACAGCTTGGTGCAGCCGGCCGCGTGCAGTTCGGCCCGTTGGTTGGTCAAGTCCTGGTCGTCGGTGCTGA
CGCGGGCATAGCCCAGCAGGCCAGCGGCGGCGCTCTTGTTCATGGCGTAATGTCTCCGGTTCTAGTCGCA
AGTATTCTACTTTATGCGACTAAAACACGCGACAAGAAAACGCCAGGAAAAGGGCAGGGCGGCAGCCTGT
CGCGTAACTTAGGACTTGTGCGACATGTCGTTTTCAGATGACGGCTGCACTGAACGTCAGAAGCCGACTG
CACTATAGCAGCGGAGGGGTTGGATCAAAGTACTTTGATCCCGAGGGGAACCCTGTGGTTGGCATGCACA
TACAAATGGACGAACGGATAAACCTTTTCACGCCCTTTTAAATATCCGATTATTCTAATAAACGCTCTTT
TCTCTTAGGTTTACCCGCCAATATATCCTGTCAGGATCCGTCTCATGACGGAGTGGCGCATGCGGACAGA
CGGACGGACGCAGAGAGAAGGGCTGAGTAATAAGCGCCACTGCGCCAGACAGCTCTGGCGGCTCTGAGGT
GCAGTGGATGATTATTAATCCGGGACCGGCCGCCCCTCCGCCCCGAAGTGGAAAGGCTGGTGTGCCCCTC
GTTGACCAAGAATCTATTGCATCATCGGAGAATATGGAGCTTCATCGAATCACCGGCAGTAAGCGAAGGA
GAATGTGAAGCCAGGGGTGTATAGCCGTCGGCGAAATAGCATGCCATTAACCTAGGTACAGAAGTCCAAT
TGCTTCCGATCTGGTAAAAGATTCACGAGATAGTACCTTCTCCGAAGTAGGTAGAGCGAGTACCCGGCGC
GTAAGCTCCCTAATTGGCCCATCCGGCATCTGTAGGGCGTCCAAATATCGTGCCTCTCCTGCTTTGCCCG
GTGTATGAAACCGGAAAGGCCGCTCAGGAGCTGGCCAGCGGCGCAGACCGGGAACACAAGCTGGCAGTCG
ACCCATCCGGTGCTCTGCACTCGACCTGCTGAGGTCCCTCAGTCCCTGGTAGGCAGCTTTGCCCCGTCTG
TCCGCCCGGTGTGTCGGCGGGGTTGACAAGGTCGTTGCGTCAGTCCAACATTTGTTGCCATATTTTCCTG
CTCTCCCCACCAGCTGCTCTTTTCTTTTCTCTTTCTTTTCCCATCTTCAGTATATTCATCTTCCCATCCA
AGAACCTTTAAAATGGTGAGCAAGGGTGAAGAGCTGTTCACCGGGGTGGTGCCCATCCTGGTCGAGCTGG
ACGGCGACGTAAACGGCCACAAGTTCAGCGTGTCCGGCGAGGGCGAGGGCGACGCCACCTACGGCAAGCT
GACCCTGAAGTTCATCTGCACCACCGGCAAGCTGCCCGTGCCCTGGCCCACCCTCGTGACCACCTTCGGC
TACGGCCTGAAGTGCTTCGCCCGCTACCCCGACCACATGAAGCAGCACGACTTCTTCAAGTCCGCCATGC
CCGAAGGCTACGTCCAGGAGCGCACCATCTTCTTCAAGGACGACGGCAACTACAAGACCCGCGCCGAGGT
GAAGTTCGAGGGCGACACCCTGGTGAACCGCATCGAGCTGAAGGGCATCGACTTCAAGGAGGACGGCAAC
ATCCTGGGGCACAAGCTGGAGTACAACTACAACAGCCACAACGTCTATATCATGGCCGACAAGCAGAAGA
ACGGCATCAAGGTGAACTTCAAGATCCGCCACAACATCGAGGACGGCAGCGTGCAGCTCGCCGACCACTA
CCAGCAGAACACCCCCATCGGCGACGGCCCCGTGCTGCTG
Features (pLannotate 1.2.2; 13 found; start..end, strand, type, name):
    149..376     +  terminator     trpC terminator (fragment): trpC; transcription terminator from the Aspergillus nidulans trpC gene (Punt et al., 1987)
    419..443     -  misc_feature   LB T-DNA repeat: left border repeat from nopaline C58 T-DNA
    876..1691    +  CDS            KanR: aminoglycoside phosphotransferase; aph(3')-Ia; confers resistance to kanamycin in bacteria or G418 (Geneticin®) in eukaryotes
   1779..2367    +  rep_origin     ori: high-copy-number ColE1/pMB1/pBR322/pUC origin of replication
   2553..2693    -  misc_feature   bom: basis of mobility region from pBR322
   2795..2834    -  CDS            rop (fragment): Rop protein, which maintains plasmids at low copy number; rop
   3037..3231    -  rep_origin     pVS1 oriV: origin of replication for the Pseudomonas plasmid pVS1 (Heeb et al., 2000)
   3297..4370    -  CDS            pVS1 RepA: replication protein from the Pseudomonas plasmid pVS1 (Heeb et al., 2000)
   4799..5428    -  CDS            pVS1 StaA: stability protein from the Pseudomonas plasmid pVS1 (Heeb et al., 2000)
   5988..6389    -  CDS            Y4CG_SINFN (fragment): Protein inferred from homology: Swiss-Prot protein existence level 3. From Sinorhizobium fredii (strain NBRC 101917 / NGR234).
   6729..6753    -  misc_feature   RB T-DNA repeat: right border repeat from nopaline C58 T-DNA
   6778..7462    +  promoter       gpdA promoter (fragment): gpdA; promoter from the Aspergillus nidulans glyceraldehyde-3-phosphate dehydrogenase gene (Punt et al., 1990)
   7503..129     +  CDS            EYFP-Q69K (across the origin): EYFP-Q69K is a basic (constitutively fluorescent) green/yellow fluorescent protein published in 1999, derived from Aequorea victoria. It has moderate acid sensitivity.
