[The description below was written by a language model from this plasmid's Addgene catalogue record and pLannotate feature annotations shown in this document.]
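Description:
FB026 is a binary T-DNA plasmid from the FungalBraid/GoldenBraid modular cloning system. It carries a single transcriptional unit for yellow fluorescent protein expression in filamentous fungi, intended for delivery by Agrobacterium tumefaciens-mediated transformation (ATMT). It was built by combining three standard parts (FB007, GB0053 and FB008) into the alpha-level destination vector pDGB3alpha1R through a BsaI-based assembly that destroys the flanking sites.

The backbone is of the pCAMBIA type. A high-copy ColE1/pUC-type origin, with a bom site and a remnant of rop, supports replication in E. coli. The pVS1 oriV, RepA and StaA functions provide replication and stable maintenance in Agrobacterium. Selection in bacteria is by kanamycin through an aph(3')-Ia gene, which lies outside the T-DNA.

Between the nopaline-type right and left border repeats sits the payload. The constitutive Aspergillus nidulans gpdA (glyceraldehyde-3-phosphate dehydrogenase) promoter drives an Aequorea victoria-derived YFP coding sequence, which the annotation matches to EYFP-Q69K. This is followed by the A. nidulans trpC terminator. In the sequenced record the YFP reading frame spans the numbering origin, so the cassette appears split but is contiguous on the circular molecule.

No fungal selection marker is annotated within the borders, which fits the plasmid's role as a building block. As an alpha-level unit it can be combined with other transcriptional units, such as a resistance cassette, in further GoldenBraid assembly steps to produce multigene T-DNAs. The YFP unit itself serves as a constitutive fluorescent reporter for fungal synthetic biology work.
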