Addgene plasmid #119711: FB026
Purpose: Transcriptional Unit (TU) for YFP expression, obtained by combining FB/GBparts FB007+GB0053+FB008 into pDGB3alpha1R. According to FungalBraid/GoldenBraid modular DNA assembly for ATMT
Depositing lab: Jose Marcos. Depositing organization: Agencia Estatal Consejo Superior de Investigaciones Científicas, M.P. Publication: FungalBraid: A GoldenBraid-based modular cloning platform for the assembly and exchange of DNA elements tailored to fungal synthetic biology. Hernanz-Koers M, Gandia M, Garrigues S, Manzanares P, Yenush L, Orzaez D, Marcos JF. Fungal Genet Biol. 2018 Jul;116:51-61. doi: 10.1016/j.fgb.2018.04.010. Epub 2018 Apr 20. PubMed 29680684.
Backbone
  Vector backbone: PDGB3alpha1R
  Backbone manufacturer: Diego Orzaez
  Backbone size w/o insert (bp): 6969
  Total vector size (bp): 8089
  Vector type: Synthetic Biology
Growth in bacteria
  Bacterial resistance: Kanamycin, 50 μg/mL
  Growth temperature: 37°C
  Growth strain: DH5alpha
  Copy number: High Copy
Gene/Insert
  Gene/Insert name: Promoter gpdA:YFP coding sequence:Terminator trpC (alt name: FB007+GB0053+FB008)
  Species: Aspergillus nidulans (Pgpda), A. victoria (yfp), Aspergillus nidulans (TtrpC)
  Insert size (bp): 1710
  Cloning method: Restriction Enzyme; 5′ cloning site Bsa1 (destroyed during cloning); 3′ cloning site Bsa1 (destroyed during cloning)
  Sequencing primers: 5′ CGAGTGGTGATTTTGTGCCG; 3′ CCCGCCAATATATCCTGTCAG
Terms and licenses: Academic/Nonprofit Terms; Industry Terms: Not Available to Industry
How to cite: FB026 was a gift from Jose Marcos (Addgene plasmid # 119711 ; http://n2t.net/addgene:119711 ; RRID:Addgene_119711)
