>Addgene plasmid #119711 | FB026 | depositor partial sequence | sequence record 226692 | FB026 sequence 8089 bps
CATGTCTCAGACGGTCGATGCATTGCAGATGAGCTGTATCTGGAAGAGGTAAACCCGAAACGCGTTTTAT
TCTTGTTGACATGGAGCTATTAAATCACTAGAAGGCACTCTTTGCTGCTTGGACAAATGAACGTATCTTA
TCGAGATCCTGAACACCATTTGTCTCAACTCCGGAGCTGACATCGACACCAACGATCTTATATCCAGATT
CGTCAAGCTGTTTGATGATTTCAGTAACGTTAAGTAAGCTCAGCTCATGACTGACTTGTAGAGCTCGTCC
ATGCCGAGAGTGATCCCGGCGGCGGTCACGAACTCCAGCAGGACCATGTGATCGCGCTTCTCGTTGGGGT
CTTTGCTCAGGGCGGACTGGTAGCTCAGGTAGTGGTTGTCGGGCAGCAGCACGGGGCCGTCGCCGATGGG
GGTGTTCTGCTGGTAGTGGTCGGCGAGCTGCACGCTGCCGTCCTCGATGTTGTGGCGGATCTTGAAGTTC
ACCTTGATGCCGTTCTTCTGCTTGTCGGCCATGATATAGACGTTGTGGCTGTTGTAGTTGTACTCCAGCT
TGTGCCCCAGGATGTTGCCGTCCTCCTTGAAGTCGATGCCCTTCAGCTCGATGCGGTTCACCAGGGTGTC
GCCCTCGAACTTCACCTCGGCGCGGGTCTTGTAGTTGCCGTCGTCCTTGAAGAAGATGGTGCGCTCCTGG
ACGTAGCCTTCGGGCATGGCGGACTTGAAGAAGTCGTGCTGCTTCATGTGGTCGGGGTAGCGGGCGAAGC
ACTTCAGGCCGTAGCCGAAGGTGGTCACGAGGGTGGGCCAGGGCACGGGCAGCTTGCCGGTGGTGCAGAT
GAACTTCAGGGTCAGCTTGCCGTAGGTGGCGTCGCCCTCGCCCTCGCCGGACACGCTGAACTTGTGGCCG
TTTACGTCGCCGTCCAGCTCGACCAGGATGGGCACCACCCCGGTGAACAGCTCCTCGCCCTTGCTCACCA
TTTTAAAGGTTCTTGGATGGGAAGATGAATATACTGAAGATGGGAAAAGAAAGAGAAAAGAAAAGAGCAG
CTGGTGGGGAGAGCAGGAAAATATGGCAACAAATGTTGGACTGACGCAACGACCTTGTCAACCCCGCCGA
CACACCGGGCGGACAGACGGGGCAAAGCTGCCTACCAGGGACTGAGGGACCTCAGCAGGTCGAGTGCAGA
GCACCGGATGGGTCGACTGCCAGCTTGTGTTCCCGGTCTGCGCCGCTGGCCAGCTCCTGAGCGGCCTTTC
CGGTTTCATACACCGGGCAAAGCAGGAGAGGCACGATATTTGGACGCCCTACAGATGCCGGATGGGCCAA
TTAGGGAGCTTACGCGCCGGGTACTCGCTCTACCTACTTCGGAGAAGGTACTATCTCGTGAATCTTTTAC
CAGATCGGAAGCAATTGGACTTCTGTACCTAGGTTAATGGCATGCTATTTCGCCGACGGCTATACACCCC
TGGCTTCACATTCTCCTTCGCTTACTGCCGGTGATTCGATGAAGCTCCATATTCTCCGATGATGCAATAG
ATTCTTGGTCAACGAGGGGCACACCAGCCTTTCCACTTCGGGGCGGAGGGGCGGCCGGTCCCGGATTAAT
AATCATCCACTGCACCTCAGAGCCGCCAGAGCTGTCTGGCGCAGTGGCGCTTATTACTCAGCCCTTCTCT
CTGCGTCCGTCCGTCTGTCCGCATGCGCCACTCCGTCATGAGACGGATCCTGACAGGATATATTGGCGGG
TAAACCTAAGAGAAAAGAGCGTTTATTAGAATAATCGGATATTTAAAAGGGCGTGAAAAGGTTTATCCGT
TCGTCCATTTGTATGTGCATGCCAACCACAGGGTTCCCCTCGGGATCAAAGTACTTTGATCCAACCCCTC
CGCTGCTATAGTGCAGTCGGCTTCTGACGTTCAGTGCAGCCGTCATCTGAAAACGACATGTCGCACAAGT
CCTAAGTTACGCGACAGGCTGCCGCCCTGCCCTTTTCCTGGCGTTTTCTTGTCGCGTGTTTTAGTCGCAT
AAAGTAGAATACTTGCGACTAGAACCGGAGACATTACGCCATGAACAAGAGCGCCGCCGCTGGCCTGCTG
GGCTATGCCCGCGTCAGCACCGACGACCAGGACTTGACCAACCAACGGGCCGAACTGCACGCGGCCGGCT
GCACCAAGCTGTTTTCCGAGAAGATCACCGGCACCAGGCGCGACCGCCCGGAGCTGGCCAGGATGCTTGA
CCACCTACGCCCTGGCGACGTTGTGACAGTGACCAGGCTAGACCGCCTGGCCCGCAGCACCCGCGACCTA
CTGGACATTGCCGAGCGCATCCAGGAGGCCGGCGCGGGCCTGCGTAGCCTGGCAGAGCCGTGGGCCGACA
CCACCACGCCGGCCGGCCGCATGGTGTTGACCGTGTTCGCCGGCATTGCCGAGTTCGAGCGTTCCCTAAT
CATCGACCGCACCCGGAGCGGGCGCGAGGCCGCCAAGGCCCGAGGCGTGAAGTTTGGCCCCCGCCCTACC
CTCACCCCGGCACAGATCGCGCACGCCCGCGAGCTGATCGACCAGGAAGGCCGCACCGTGAAAGAGGCGG
CTGCACTGCTTGGCGTGCATCGCTCGACCCTGTACCGCGCACTTGAGCGCAGCGAGGAAGTGACGCCCAC
CGAGGCCAGGCGGCGCGGTGCCTTCCGTGAGGACGCATTGACCGAGGCCGACGCCCTGGCGGCCGCCGAG
AATGAACGCCAAGAGGAACAAGCATGAAACCGCACCAGGACGGCCAGGACGAACCGTTTTTCATTACCGA
AGAGATCGAGGCGGAGATGATCGCGGCCGGGTACGTGTTCGAGCCGCCCGCGCACCTCTCAACCGTGCGG
CTGCATGAAATCCTGGCCGGTTTGTCTGATGCCAAGCTGGCGGCCTGGCCGGCCAGCTTGGCCGCTGAAG
AAACCGAGCGCCGCCGTCTAAAAAGGTGATGTGTATTTGAGTAAAACAGCTTGCGTCATGCGGTCGCTGC
GTATATGATCCGATGAGTAAATAAACAAATACGCAAGGGGAACGCATGAAGGTTATCGCTGTACTTAACC
AGAAAGGCGGGTCAGGCAAGACGACCATCGGAACCCATCTAGCCCGCGCCCTGCAACTCGCCGGGGCCGA
TGTTCTGTTAGTCGATTCCGATCCCCAGGGCAGTGCCCGCGATTGGGCGGCCGTGCGGGAAGATCAACCG
CTAACCGTTGTCGGCATCGACCGCCCGACGATTGACCGCGACGTGAAGGCCATCGGCCGGCGCGACTTCG
TAGTGATCGACGGAGCGCCCCAGGCGGCGGACTTGGCTGTGTCCGCGATCAAGGCAGCCGACTTCGTGCT
GATTCCGGTGCAGCCAAGCCCTTACGACATATGGGCCACCGCCGACCTGGTGGAGCTGGTTAAGCAGCGC
ATTGAGGTCACGGATGGAAGGCTACAAGCGGCCTTTGTCGTGTCGCGGGCGATCAAAGGCACGCGCATCG
GCGGTGAGGTTGCCGAGGCGCTGGCCGGGTACGAGCTGCCCATTCTTGAGTCCCGTATCACGCAGCGCGT
GAGCTACCCAGGCACTGCCGCCGCCGGCACAACCGTTCTTGAATCAGAACCCGAGGGCGACGCTGCCCGC
GAGGTCCAGGCGCTGGCCGCTGAAATTAAATCAAAACTCATTTGAGTTAATGAGGTAAAGAGAAAATGAG
CAAAAGCACAAACACGCTAAGTGCCGGCCGTCCGAGCGCACGCAGCAGCAAGGCTGCAACGTTGGCCAGC
CTGGCAGACACGCCAGCCATGAAGCGGGTCAACTTTCAGTTGCCGGCGGAGGATCACACCAAGCTGAAGA
TGTACGCGGTACGCCAAGGCAAGACCATTACCGAGCTGCTATCTGAATAGATCGCGCAGCTACCAGAGTA
AATGAGCAAATGAATAAATGAGTAGATGAATTTTAGCGGCTAAAGGAGGCGGCATGGAAAATCAAGAACA
ACCAGGCACCGACGCCGTGGAATGCCCCATGTGTGGAGGAACGGGCGGTTGGCCAGGCGTAAGCGGCTGG
GTTGTCTGCCGGCCCTGCAATGGCACTGGAACCCCCAAGCCCGAGGAATCGGCGTGACGGTCGCAAACCA
TCCGGCCCGGTACAAATCGGCGCGGCGCTGGGTGATGACCTGGTGGAGAAGTTGAAGGCCGCGCAGGCCG
CCCAGCGGCAACGCATCGAGGCAGAAGCACGCCCCGGTGAATCGTGGCAAGCGGCCGCTGATCGAATCCG
CAAAGAATCCCGGCAACCGCCGGCAGCCGGTGCGCCGTCGATTAGGAAGCCGCCCAAGGGCGACGAGCAA
CCAGATTTTTTCGTTCCGATGCTCTATGACGTGGGCACCCGCGATAGTCGCAGCATCATGGACGTGGCCG
TTTTCCGTCTGTCGAAGCGTGACCGACGAGCTGGCGAGGTGATCCGCTACGAGCTTCCAGACGGGCACGT
AGAGGTTTCCGCAGGGCCGGCCGGCATGGCCAGTGTGTGGGATTACGACCTGGTACTGATGGCGGTTTCC
CATCTAACCGAATCCATGAACCGATACCGGGAAGGGAAGGGAGACAAGCCCGGCCGCGTGTTCCGTCCAC
ACGTTGCGGACGTACTCAAGTTCTGCCGGCGAGCCGATGGCGGAAAGCAGAAAGACGACCTGGTAGAAAC
CTGCATTCGGTTAAACACCACGCACGTTGCCATGCAGCGTACGAAGAAGGCCAAGAACGGCCGCCTGGTG
ACGGTATCCGAGGGTGAAGCCTTGATTAGCCGCTACAAGATCGTAAAGAGCGAAACCGGGCGGCCGGAGT
ACATCGAGATCGAGCTAGCTGATTGGATGTACCGCGAGATCACAGAAGGCAAGAACCCGGACGTGCTGAC
GGTTCACCCCGATTACTTTTTGATCGATCCCGGCATCGGCCGTTTTCTCTACCGCCTGGCACGCCGCGCC
GCAGGCAAGGCAGAAGCCAGATGGTTGTTCAAGACGATCTACGAACGCAGTGGCAGCGCCGGAGAGTTCA
AGAAGTTCTGTTTCACCGTGCGCAAGCTGATCGGGTCAAATGACCTGCCGGAGTACGATTTGAAGGAGGA
GGCGGGGCAGGCTGGCCCGATCCTAGTCATGCGCTACCGCAACCTGATCGAGGGCGAAGCATCCGCCGGT
TCCTAATGTACGGAGCAGATGCTAGGGCAAATTGCCCTAGCAGGGGAAAAAGGTCGAAAAGGACTCTTTC
CTGTGGATAGCACGTACATTGGGAACCCAAAGCCGTACATTGGGAACCGGAACCCGTACATTGGGAACCC
AAAGCCGTACATTGGGAACCGGTCACACATGTAAGTGACTGATATAAAAGAGAAAAAAGGCGATTTTTCC
GCCTAAAACTCTTTAAAACTTATTAAAACTCTTAAAACCCGCCTGGCCTGTGCATAACTGTCTGGCCAGC
GCACAGCCGAAGAGCTGCAAAAAGCGCCTACCCTTCGGTCGCTGCGCTCCCTACGCCCCGCCGCTTCGCG
TCGGCCTATCGCGGCCGCTGGCCGCTCAAAAATGGCTGGCCTACGGCCAGGCAATCTACCAGGGCGCGGA
CAAGCCGCGCCGTCGCCACTCGACCGCCGGCGCCCACATCAAGGCACCCTGCCTCGCGCGTTTCGGTGAT
GACGGTGAAAACCTCTGACACATGCAGCTCCCGGTGACGGTCACAGCTTGTCTGTAAGCGGATGCCGGGA
GCAGACAAGCCCGTCAGGGCGCGTCAGCGGGTGTTGGCGGGTGTCGGGGCGCAGCCATGACCCAGTCACG
TAGCGATAGCGGAGTGTATACTGGCTTAACTATGCGGCATCAGAGCAGATTGTACTGAGAGTGCACCATA
TGCGGTGTGAAATACCGCACAGATGCGTAAGGAGAAAATACCGCATCAGGCGCTCTTCCGCTTCCTCGCT
CACTGACTCGCTGCGCTCGGTCGTTCGGCTGCGGCGAGCGGTATCAGCTCACTCAAAGGCGGTAATACGG
TTATCCACAGAATCAGGGGATAACGCAGGAAAGAACATGTGAGCAAAAGGCCAGCAAAAGGCCAGGAACC
GTAAAAAGGCCGCGTTGCTGGCGTTTTTCCATAGGCTCCGCCCCCCTGACGAGCATCACAAAAATCGACG
CTCAAGTCAGAGGTGGCGAAACCCGACAGGACTATAAAGATACCAGGCGTTTCCCCCTGGAAGCTCCCTC
GTGCGCTCTCCTGTTCCGACCCTGCCGCTTACCGGATACCTGTCCGCCTTTCTCCCTTCGGGAAGCGTGG
CGCTTTCTCATAGCTCACGCTGTAGGTATCTCAGTTCGGTGTAGGTCGTTCGCTCCAAGCTGGGCTGTGT
GCACGAACCCCCCGTTCAGCCCGACCGCTGCGCCTTATCCGGTAACTATCGTCTTGAGTCCAACCCGGTA
AGACACGACTTATCGCCACTGGCAGCAGCCACTGGTAACAGGATTAGCAGAGCGAGGTATGTAGGCGGTG
CTACAGAGTTCTTGAAGTGGTGGCCTAACTACGGCTACACTAGAAGGACAGTATTTGGTATCTGCGCTCT
GCTGAAGCCAGTTACCTTCGGAAAAAGAGTTGGTAGCTCTTGATCCGGCAAACAAACCACCGCTGGTAGC
GGTGGTTTTTTTGTTTGCAAGCAGCAGATTACGCGCAGAAAAAAAGGATCTCAAGAAGATCCTTTGATCT
TTTCTACGGGGTCTGACGCTCAGTGGAACGAAAACTCACGTTAAGGGATTTTGGTCATGCATTCTAGGTG
ATTAGAAAAACTCATCGAGCATCAAATGAAACTGCAATTTATTCATATCAGGATTATCAATACCATATTT
TTGAAAAAGCCGTTTCTGTAATGAAGGAGAAAACTCACCGAGGCAGTTCCATAGGATGGCAAGATCCTGG
TATCGGTCTGCGATTCCGACTCGTCCAACATCAATACAACCTATTAATTTCCCCTCGTCAAAAATAAGGT
TATCAAGTGAGAAATCACCATGAGTGACGACTGAATCCGGTGAGAATGGCAAAAGTTTATGCATTTCTTT
CCAGACTTGTTCAACAGGCCAGCCATTACGCTCGTCATCAAAATCACTCGCATCAACCAAACCGTTATTC
ATTCGTGATTGCGCCTGAGCGAGTCGAAATACGCGATCGCTGTTAAAAGGACAATTACAAACAGGAATCG
AATGCAACCGGCGCAGGAACACTGCCAGCGCATCAACAATATTTTCACCTGAATCAGGATATTCTTCTAA
TACCTGGAATGCTGTTTTCCCTGGGATCGCAGTGGTGAGTAACCATGCATCATCAGGAGTACGGATAAAA
TGCTTGATGGTCGGAAGAGGCATAAATTCCGTCAGCCAGTTTAGTCTGACCATCTCATCTGTAACATCAT
TGGCAACGCTACCTTTGCCATGTTTCAGAAACAACTCTGGCGCATCGGGCTTCCCATACAATCGGTAGAT
TGTCGCACCTGATTGCCCGACATTATCGCGAGCCCATTTATACCCATATAAATCAGCATCCATGTTGGAA
TTTAATCGCGGCCTTGAGCAAGACGTTTCCCGTTGAATATGGCTCATAACAGAACTTATTATTTCCTTCC
TCTTTTCTACAGTATTTAAAGATACCCCAAGAAGCTAATTATAACAAGACGAACTCCAATTCACTGTTCC
TTGCATTCTAAAACCTTAAATACCAGAAAACAGCTTTTTCAAAGTTGTTTTCAAAGTTGGCGTATAACAT
AGTATCGACGGAGCCGATTTTGAAACCGCGGTGATCACAGGCAGCAACGCTCTGTCATCGTTACAATCAA
CATGCTACCCTCCGCGAGATCATCCGTGTTTCAAACCCGGCAGCTTAGTTGCCGTTCTTCCGAATAGCAT
CGGTAACATGAGCAAAGTCTGCCGCCTTACAACGGCTCTCCCGCTGACGCCGTCCCGGACTGATGGGCTG
CCTGTATCGAGTGGTGATTTTGTGCCGAGCTGCCGGTCGGGGAGCTGTTGGCTGGCTGGTGGCAGGATAT
ATTGTGGTGTAAACATAACGGATCCGTCTCAGGAGAGCG
